Addgene plasmid #143556: TFORF1927
Purpose: Lentiviral vector for overexpressing transcription factor ORFs with unique 24-bp barcodes. Barcodes facilitate identification of transcription factors in pooled screens.
Depositing lab: Feng Zhang. Depositing organization: Broad Institute. Publication: A transcription factor atlas of directed differentiation. Joung J, Ma S, Tay T, Geiger-Schuller KR, Kirchgatterer PC, Verdine VK, Guo B, Arias-Garcia MA, Allen WE, Singh A, Kuksenko O, Abudayyeh OO, Gootenberg JS, Fu Z, Macrae RK, Buenrostro JD, Regev A, Zhang F. Cell. 2023 Jan 5;186(1):209-229.e26. doi: 10.1016/j.cell.2022.11.026. PubMed 36608654.
Backbone
  Vector backbone: pLX_TRC317
  Backbone manufacturer: Broad Institute Genetic Perturbation Platform
  Backbone size w/o insert (bp): 8264
  Vector type: Mammalian Expression, Lentiviral
  Selectable markers: Puromycin
Growth in bacteria
  Bacterial resistance: Ampicillin, 100 μg/mL
  Growth temperature: 37°C
  Growth strain: NEB Stable
  Copy number: High Copy
Gene/Insert
  Gene/Insert name: ZNF75D
  Species: H. sapiens (human)
  Insert size (bp): 1349
  Entrez Gene: ZNF75D (a.k.a. D8C6, ZKSCAN24, ZNF75, ZNF82, ZSCAN28)
  Promoter: EF1a
  Cloning method: Unknown
  Sequencing primers: 5′ GGGTGGAGACTGAAGTTAGGCCAG; 3′ CACATAGCGTAAAAGGAGCAACATAG
Terms and licenses: Academic/Nonprofit Terms; Industry Terms: Not Available to Industry
Depositor comments: NM_001185063,ENST00000370764 . The transcription factor ORF portion of this plasmid was synthesized by Genewiz. Please test multiple small colonies in case of plasmid recombination. To make this collection available in a timely manner, a portion of this collection was not fully sequenced by Addgene. If an Addgene verified full plasmid sequence is not available, please contact us prior to placing an order to request the full sequence.
How to cite: TFORF1927 was a gift from Feng Zhang (Addgene plasmid # 143556 ; http://n2t.net/addgene:143556 ; RRID:Addgene_143556)
