[The description below was written by a language model from this plasmid's Addgene catalogue record and pLannotate feature annotations shown in this document.]
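Description:
TFORF1927 is a lentiviral mammalian expression plasmid built on the pLX_TRC317 backbone, one member of a barcoded collection of transcription factor open reading frames. It carries human ZNF75D, a zinc finger protein thought to act in transcriptional regulation, as a synthesized ORF under the strong constitutive EF-1α promoter. The catalogue lists an insert of about 1.35 kb, whereas the automated annotation matches only part of that region to ZNF75D. This may reflect the particular transcript isoform cloned, and the remainder presumably includes the unique 24-bp barcode, which is not annotated as a feature. A WPRE downstream of the ORF enhances transcript stability and expression.

The viral portion follows a third-generation, self-inactivating design. An RSV promoter drives a truncated HIV-1 5' LTR, followed by the Ψ packaging signal, a gag fragment, the RRE for Rev-dependent export of the genomic RNA, a cPPT/CTS element, and a ΔU3 3' LTR with an SV40 polyadenylation signal beyond it. Within the provirus, an SV40 promoter/origin region drives puromycin N-acetyltransferase, so transduced cells can be selected with puromycin independently of the EF-1α cassette. In bacteria the plasmid is maintained through a high-copy ColE1/pUC origin and ampicillin resistance; an f1 origin and remnants of lac, T7 and T3 elements come from the parental cloning vector. The depositor notes that recombination can occur during propagation, a common issue with LTR-containing plasmids.

The construct is intended for overexpressing ZNF75D alone or in pooled screens, where the barcode allows each transcription factor to be identified by sequencing, for example in directed differentiation studies.
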