Features (pLannotate 1.2.2; 31 found; start..end, strand, type, name):
      5..231     +  promoter       RSV promoter: Rous sarcoma virus enhancer/promoter
    232..412     +  LTR            5' LTR (truncated): truncated 5' long terminal repeat (LTR) from HIV-1
    459..584     +  misc_feature   HIV-1 Ψ: packaging signal of human immunodeficiency virus type 1
    568..931     +  CDS            HIV-1 gag (fragment): gag protein from human immunodeficiency virus 1; gag
   1077..1310    +  misc_feature   RRE: The Rev response element (RRE) of HIV-1 allows for Rev-dependent mRNA export from the nucleus to the cytoplasm.
   1687..1713    +  CDS            Rev (fragment): human immunodeficiency virus 1 (HIV-1) Rev protein; rev; enhances nuclear export of unspliced and incompletely spliced viral mRNAs
   1720..1743    +  promoter       SV40 promoter (fragment): SV40 early promoter
   1744..1815    +  promoter       SV40 promoter (fragment): SV40 enhancer and early promoter
   1839..1974    +  rep_origin     SV40 ori: SV40 origin of replication
   2020..2616    +  CDS            PuroR (fragment): puromycin N-acetyltransferase; pac from Streptomyces; confers resistance to puromycin
   2665..2782    +  misc_feature   cPPT/CTS: central polypurine tract and central termination sequence of HIV-1
   2847..2913    +  CDS            small t antigen (fragment): SV40 (simian virus 40) small t antigen
   2920..4098    +  promoter       EF-1α promoter: strong constitutive promoter for human elongation factor EF-1α
   4115..4990    +  CDS            ZNF75D (fragment): ZN75D_HUMAN - Also known as ZNF75, ZNF82. Experimental evidence at transcript level: Swiss-Prot protein existence level 2. May be involved in transcriptional regulation. From Homo sapiens (Human).
   5375..5428    +  promoter       U6 promoter (fragment): RNA polymerase III promoter for human U6 snRNA
   5470..6058    +  misc_feature   WPRE: woodchuck hepatitis virus posttranscriptional regulatory element
   6109..6128    +  misc_feature   cPPT/CTS (fragment): central polypurine tract and central termination sequence of HIV-1
   6130..6363    +  LTR            3' LTR (ΔU3): self-inactivating 3' long terminal repeat (LTR) from HIV-1
   6441..6562    +  polyA_signal   SV40 poly(A) signal: SV40 polyadenylation signal
   6602..6737    +  rep_origin     SV40 ori: SV40 origin of replication
   6758..6776    -  promoter       T7 promoter: promoter for bacteriophage T7 RNA polymerase
   6784..6939    +  CDS            lacZα (fragment): LacZα fragment of β-galactosidase; lacZ fragment
   6944..7372    +  rep_origin     f1 ori (sequence partly withheld): f1 bacteriophage origin of replication; arrow indicates direction of (+) strand synthesis
   7425..7529    +  promoter       AmpR promoter: bla
   7530..8390    +  CDS            AmpR: β-lactamase; bla; confers resistance to ampicillin, carbenicillin, and related antibiotics
   8561..9149    +  rep_origin     ori: high-copy-number ColE1/pMB1/pBR322/pUC origin of replication
   9332..9424    +  CDS            lacI (fragment): lac repressor; lacI; The lac repressor binds to the lac operator to inhibit transcription in E. coli. This inhibition can be relieved by adding lactose or isopropyl-β-D-thiogalactopyranoside (IPTG).
   9437..9458    +  protein_bind   CAP binding site: CAP binding activates transcription in the presence of cAMP. E. coli catabolite activator protein
   9473..9503    +  promoter       lac promoter: promoter for the E. coli lac operon
   9511..9527    +  protein_bind   lac operator: The lac repressor binds to the lac operator to inhibit transcription in E. coli. This inhibition can be relieved by adding lactose or isopropyl-β-D-thiogalactopyranoside (IPTG). lac repressor encoded by lacI
   9572..9590    +  promoter       T3 promoter: promoter for bacteriophage T3 RNA polymerase
>Addgene plasmid #143556 | TFORF1927 | addgene full sequence | sequence record 400399 | Addgene NGS Result
TTAATGTAGTCTTATGCAATACTCTTGTAGTCTTGCAACATGGTAACGATGAGTTAGCAACATGCCTTAC
AAGGAGAGAAAAAGCACCGTGCATGCCGATTGGTGGAAGTAAGGTGGTACGATCGTGCCTTATTAGGAAG
GCAACAGACGGGTCTGACATGGATTGGACGAACCACTGAATTGCCGCATTGCAGAGATATTGTATTTAAG
TGCCTAGCTCGATACATAAACGGGTCTCTCTGGTTAGACCAGATCTGAGCCTGGGAGCTCTCTGGCTAAC
TAGGGAACCCACTGCTTAAGCCTCAATAAAGCTTGCCTTGAGTGCTTCAAGTAGTGTGTGCCCGTCTGTT
GTGTGACTCTGGTAACTAGAGATCCCTCAGACCCTTTTAGTCAGTGTGGAAAATCTCTAGCAGTGGCGCC
CGAACAGGGACTTGAAAGCGAAAGGGAAACCAGAGGAGCTCTCTCGACGCAGGACTCGGCTTGCTGAAGC
GCGCACGGCAAGAGGCGAGGGGCGGCGACTGGTGAGTACGCCAAAAATTTTGACTAGCGGAGGCTAGAAG
GAGAGAGATGGGTGCGAGAGCGTCAGTATTAAGCGGGGGAGAATTAGATCGCGATGGGAAAAAATTCGGT
TAAGGCCAGGGGGAAAGAAAAAATATAAATTAAAACATATAGTATGGGCAAGCAGGGAGCTAGAACGATT
CGCAGTTAATCCTGGCCTGTTAGAAACATCAGAAGGCTGTAGACAAATACTGGGACAGCTACAACCATCC
CTTCAGACAGGATCAGAAGAACTTAGATCATTATATAATACAGTAGCAACCCTCTATTGTGTGCATCAAA
GGATAGAGATAAAAGACACCAAGGAAGCTTTAGACAAGATAGAGGAAGAGCAAAACAAAAGTAAGACCAC
CGCACAGCAAGCGGCCGCTGATCTTCAGACCTGGAGGAGGAGATATGAGGGACAATTGGAGAAGTGAATT
ATATAAATATAAAGTAGTAAAAATTGAACCATTAGGAGTAGCACCCACCAAGGCAAAGAGAAGAGTGGTG
CAGAGAGAAAAAAGAGCAGTGGGAATAGGAGCTTTGTTCCTTGGGTTCTTGGGAGCAGCAGGAAGCACTA
TGGGCGCAGCGTCAATGACGCTGACGGTACAGGCCAGACAATTATTGTCTGGTATAGTGCAGCAGCAGAA
CAATTTGCTGAGGGCTATTGAGGCGCAACAGCATCTGTTGCAACTCACAGTCTGGGGCATCAAGCAGCTC
CAGGCAAGAATCCTGGCTGTGGAAAGATACCTAAAGGATCAACAGCTCCTGGGGATTTGGGGTTGCTCTG
GAAAACTCATTTGCACCACTGCTGTGCCTTGGAATGCTAGTTGGAGTAATAAATCTCTGGAACAGATTTG
GAATCACACGACCTGGATGGAGTGGGACAGAGAAATTAACAATTACACAAGCTTAATACACTCCTTAATT
GAAGAATCGCAAAACCAGCAAGAAAAGAATGAACAAGAATTATTGGAATTAGATAAATGGGCAAGTTTGT
GGAATTGGTTTAACATAACAAATTGGCTGTGGTATATAAAATTATTCATAATGATAGTAGGAGGCTTGGT
AGGTTTAAGAATAGTTTTTGCTGTACTTTCTATAGTGAATAGAGTTAGGCAGGGATATTCACCATTATCG
TTTCAGACCCACCTCCCAACCCCGAGGGGACCCATGCATTGCATCTCAATTAGTCAGCAACCAGGTGTGG
AAAGTCCCCAGGCTCCCCAGCAGGCAGAAGTATGCAAAGCATGCGTCTCAATTAGTCAGCAACCATAGTC
CCGCCCCTAACTCCGCCCATCCCGCCCCTAACTCCGCCCAGTTCCGCCCATTCTCCGCCCCATGGCTGAC
TAATTTTTTTTATTTATGCAGAGGCCGAGGCCGCCTCGGCCTCTGAGCTATTCCAGAAGTAGTGAGGAGG
CTTTTTTGGAGGCCTAGGCTTTTGCAAAAAGCTTTCTAGAGGTACCACCGGAGCTTACCATGACCGAGTA
CAAGCCCACGGTGCGCCTCGCCACCCGCGACGACGTCCCCAGGGCCGTACGCACCCTCGCCGCCGCGTTC
GCCGACTACCCCGCCACGCGCCACACCGTCGATCCGGACCGCCACATCGAGCGGGTCACCGAGCTGCAAG
AACTCTTCCTCACGCGCGTCGGGCTCGACATCGGCAAGGTGTGGGTCGCGGACGACGGCGCCGCCGTGGC
GGTCTGGACCACGCCGGAGAGCGTCGAAGCGGGGGCGGTGTTCGCCGAGATCGGCCCGCGCATGGCCGAG
TTGAGCGGTTCCCGGCTGGCCGCGCAGCAACAGATGGAAGGCCTCCTGGCGCCGCACCGGCCCAAGGAGC
CCGCGTGGTTCCTGGCCACCGTCGGCGTCTCGCCCGACCACCAGGGCAAGGGTCTGGGCAGCGCCGTCGT
GCTCCCCGGAGTGGAGGCGGCCGAGCGCGCCGGGGTGCCCGCCTTCCTGGAGACCTCCGCGCCCCGCAAC
CTCCCCTTCTACGAGCGGCTCGGCTTCACCGTCACCGCCGACGTCGAGGTGCCCGAAGGACCGCGCACCT
GGTGCATGACCCGCAAGCCCGGTGCCAGTTAACGAATTCTAGATCTTGAGACAAATGGCAGTATTCATCC
ACAATTTTAAAAGAAAAGGGGGGATTGGGGGGTACAGTGCAGGGGAAAGAATAGTAGACATAATAGCAAC
AGACATACAAACTAAAGAATTACAAAAACAAATTACAAAAATTCAAAATTTTCGGGTTTATTACAGGGAC
AGCAGAGATCCACTTTGGCGCCGGCTCGAGGCCTGCAGGTGCAAAGATGGATAAAGTTTTAAACAGAGAG
GAATCTTTGCAGCTAATGGACCTTCTAGGTCTTGAAAGGAGTGGGAATTGGCTCCGGTGCCCGTCAGTGG
GCAGAGCGCACATCGCCCACAGTCCCCGAGAAGTTGGGGGGAGGGGTCGGCAATTGAACCGGTGCCTAGA
GAAGGTGGCGCGGGGTAAACTGGGAAAGTGATGTCGTGTACTGGCTCCGCCTTTTTCCCGAGGGTGGGGG
AGAACCGTATATAAGTGCAGTAGTCGCCGTGAACGTTCTTTTTCGCAACGGGTTTGCCGCCAGAACACAG
GTAAGTGCCGTGTGTGGTTCCCGCGGGCCTGGCCTCTTTACGGGTTATGGCCCTTGCGTGCCTTGAATTA
CTTCCACCTGGCTGCAGTACGTGATTCTTGATCCCGAGCTTCGGGTTGGAAGTGGGTGGGAGAGTTCGAG
GCCTTGCGCTTAAGGAGCCCCTTCGCCTCGTGCTTGAGTTGAGGCCTGGCCTGGGCGCTGGGGCCGCCGC
GTGCGAATCTGGTGGCACCTTCGCGCCTGTCTCGCTGCTTTCGATAAGTCTCTAGCCATTTAAAATTTTT
GATGACCTGCTGCGACGCTTTTTTTCTGGCAAGATAGTCTTGTAAATGCGGGCCAAGATCTGCACACTGG
TATTTCGGTTTTTGGGGCCGCGGGCGGCGACGGGGCCCGTGCGTCCCAGCGCACATGTTCGGCGAGGCGG
GGCCTGCGAGCGCGGCCACCGAGAATCGGACGGGGGTAGTCTCAAGCTGGCCGGCCTGCTCTGGTGCCTG
GCCTCGCGCCGCCGTGTATCGCCCCGCCCTGGGCGGCAAGGCTGGCCCGGTCGGCACCAGTTGCGTGAGC
GGAAAGATGGCCGCTTCCCGGCCCTGCTGCAGGGAGCTCAAAATGGAGGACGCGGCGCTCGGGAGAGCGG
GCGGGTGAGTCACCCACACAAAGGAAAAGGGCCTTTCCGTCCTCAGCCGTCGCTTCATGTGACTCCACGG
AGTACCGGGCGCCGTCCAGGCACCTCGATTAGTTCTCGAGCTTTTGGAGTACGTCGTCTTTAGGTTGGGG
GGAGGGGTTTTATGCGATGGAGTTTCCCCACACTGAGTGGGTGGAGACTGAAGTTAGGCCAGCTTGGCAC
TTGATGTAATTCTCCTTGGAATTTGCCCTTTTTGAGTTTGGATCTTGGTTCATTCTCAAGCCTCAGACAG
TGGTTCAAAGTTTTTTTCTTCCATTTCAGGTGTCGTGAGGCTAGCACCGCCACCATGGCGATGAGAGAGC
TGAACGCGGATTCATGCTCAAGCCCCCAGATGGGGGCTATGTGGGAGACTAGTGGGTCTGTGAAAGAGAA
CTCCAGTCAGAGTAAGAAATACAGCACAAAAATAGAGAATCTTGGTCCTGAGAGCGCTTGCAGGCACTTC
TGGAGCTTCCGTTATCATGAAGCAACCGGACCGCTTGAGACTATCAGCCAACTTCAGAAATTGTGCCATC
AGTGGCTGAGGCCAGAGATCCACTCAAAAGAGCAGATCTTGGAAATGCTGGTGTTAGAGCAGTTCCTGAG
CATTCTGCCCAAGGAGACCCAGAACTGGGTGCAGAAGCATCATCCACAGAATGTCAAACAGGCTCTGGTC
CTGGTGGAATTCTTGCAGAGGGAGCCTGATGGAACAAAGAATGAGAGTTTGTTGACATTTGAAGATGTGG
CTGTGTATTTTTCTGAGGAAGAGTGGCAATTATTGAATCCTCTTGAGAAGACTCTCTACAATGATGTAAT
GCAGGATATCTATGAGACTGTCATCTCTCTAGGGTTAAAGCTAAAAAATGACACTGGAAATGATCATCCT
ATATCTGTTTCTACATCAGAAATACAAACATCAGGATGCGAAGTATCAAAAAAGACCAGAATGAAAATTG
CCCAGAAAACAATGGGCAGGGAAAATCCTGGTGATACACACAGTGTACAGAAATGGCATCGAGCTTTTCC
AAGGAAGAAAAGAAAGAAACCTGCAACTTGTAAACAAGAGCTTCCAAAACTTATGGATCTTCATGGGAAA
GGCCCCACAGGGGAGAAACCTTTTAAGTGTCAGGAATGTGGGAAAAGCTTCAGAGTTAGCTCTGATCTTA
TTAAACACCACAGAATTCACACTGGAGAGAAACCCTATAAATGTCAACAATGTGACAGGAGGTTTAGATG
GAGTTCAGATCTTAATAAGCACTTCATGACCCATCAAGGAATAAAACCATATAGATGCTCATGGTGTGGG
AAAAGCTTTAGTCATAACACAAATCTACACACACACCAAAGAATTCACACAGGAGAGAAGCCCTTTAAAT
GTGATGAATGTGGAAAAAGATTCATTCAGAACTCCCACCTTATTAAACACCAGAGAACTCACACAGGTGA
GCAGCCTTATACGTGTAGCTTATGCAAGAGAAACTTTAGTAGGCGATCGAGCCTTCTTAGACACCAGAAA
CTCCACAGAAGAAGGGAAGCATGTCTAGTGTCTCCAAACTAGTAATGAACTAGTCCGTAACTTGAAAGTA
TTTCGATTTCTTGGCTTTATATATCTTGTGGAAAGGACGATCACGACTCTCGTTTCAGCAGTCCACGCGT
TAAGTCGACAATCAACCTCTGGATTACAAAATTTGTGAAAGATTGACTGGTATTCTTAACTATGTTGCTC
CTTTTACGCTATGTGGATACGCTGCTTTAATGCCTTTGTATCATGCTATTGCTTCCCGTATGGCTTTCAT
TTTCTCCTCCTTGTATAAATCCTGGTTGCTGTCTCTTTATGAGGAGTTGTGGCCCGTTGTCAGGCAACGT
GGCGTGGTGTGCACTGTGTTTGCTGACGCAACCCCCACTGGTTGGGGCATTGCCACCACCTGTCAGCTCC
TTTCCGGGACTTTCGCTTTCCCCCTCCCTATTGCCACGGCGGAACTCATCGCCGCCTGCCTTGCCCGCTG
CTGGACAGGGGCTCGGCTGTTGGGCACTGACAATTCCGTGGTGTTGTCGGGGAAATCATCGTCCTTTCCT
TGGCTGCTCGCCTGTGTTGCCACCTGGATTCTGCGCGGGACGTCCTTCTGCTACGTCCCTTCGGCCCTCA
ATCCAGCGGACCTTCCTTCCCGCGGCCTGCTGCCGGCTCTGCGGCCTCTTCCGCGTCTTCGCCTTCGCCC
TCAGACGAGTCGGATCTCCCTTTGGGCCGCCTCCCCGCGTCGACTTTAAGACCAATGACTTACAAGGCAG
CTGTAGATCTTAGCCACTTTTTAAAAGAAAAGGGGGGACTGGAAGGGCTAATTCACTCCCAACGAAGACA
AGATCTGCTTTTTGCTTGTACTGGGTCTCTCTGGTTAGACCAGATCTGAGCCTGGGAGCTCTCTGGCTAA
CTAGGGAACCCACTGCTTAAGCCTCAATAAAGCTTGCCTTGAGTGCTTCAAGTAGTGTGTGCCCGTCTGT
TGTGTGACTCTGGTAACTAGAGATCCCTCAGACCCTTTTAGTCAGTGTGGAAAATCTCTAGCAGTACGTA
TAGTAGTTCATGTCATCTTATTATTCAGTATTTATAACTTGCAAAGAAATGAATATCAGAGAGTGAGAGG
AACTTGTTTATTGCAGCTTATAATGGTTACAAATAAAGCAATAGCATCACAAATTTCACAAATAAAGCAT
TTTTTTCACTGCATTCTAGTTGTGGTTTGTCCAAACTCATCAATGTATCTTATCATGTCTGGCTCTAGCT
ATCCCGCCCCTAACTCCGCCCATCCCGCCCCTAACTCCGCCCAGTTCCGCCCATTCTCCGCCCCATGGCT
GACTAATTTTTTTTATTTATGCAGAGGCCGAGGCCGCCTCGGCCTCTGAGCTATTCCAGAAGTAGTGAGG
AGGCTTTTTTGGAGGCCTAGGGACGTACCCAATTCGCCCTATAGTGAGTCGTATTACGCGCGCTCACTGG
CCGTCGTTTTACAACGTCGTGACTGGGAAAACCCTGGCGTTACCCAACTTAATCGCCTTGCAGCACATCC
CCCTTTCGCCAGCTGGCGTAATAGCGAAGAGGCCCGCACCGATCGCCCTTCCCAACAGTTGCGCAGCCTG
AATGGCGAATGGG
[124 nt withheld, positions 6944-7067]
C
[91 nt withheld, positions 7069-7159]
A
[49 nt withheld, positions 7161-7209]
CCTTTGACGTTGGAGTCCACGTTCTTT
[37 nt withheld, positions 7237-7273]
ACCCTATCTCGGTCTATTCTTTTGATTTATAAGGGATTTTGCCGATTTCGGCCTATTGGTTAAAAAATGA
GCTGATTTAACAAAAATTTAACGCGAATTTTAACAAAATATTAACGCTTACAATTTAGGTGGCACTTTTC
GGGGAAATGTGCGCGGAACCCCTATTTGTTTATTTTTCTAAATACATTCAAATATGTATCCGCTCATGAG
ACAATAACCCTGATAAATGCTTCAATAATATTGAAAAAGGAAGAGTATGAGTATTCAACATTTCCGTGTC
GCCCTTATTCCCTTTTTTGCGGCATTTTGCCTTCCTGTTTTTGCTCACCCAGAAACGCTGGTGAAAGTAA
AAGATGCTGAAGATCAGTTGGGTGCACGAGTGGGTTACATCGAACTGGATCTCAACAGCGGTAAGATCCT
TGAGAGTTTTCGCCCCGAAGAACGTTTTCCAATGATGAGCACTTTTAAAGTTCTGCTATGTGGCGCGGTA
TTATCCCGTATTGACGCCGGGCAAGAGCAACTCGGTCGCCGCATACACTATTCTCAGAATGACTTGGTTG
AGTACTCACCAGTCACAGAAAAGCATCTTACGGATGGCATGACAGTAAGAGAATTATGCAGTGCTGCCAT
AACCATGAGTGATAACACTGCGGCCAACTTACTTCTGACAACGATCGGAGGACCGAAGGAGCTAACCGCT
TTTTTGCACAACATGGGGGATCATGTAACTCGCCTTGATCGTTGGGAACCGGAGCTGAATGAAGCCATAC
CAAACGACGAGCGTGACACCACGATGCCTGTAGCAATGGCAACAACGTTGCGCAAACTATTAACTGGCGA
ACTACTTACTCTAGCTTCCCGGCAACAATTAATAGACTGGATGGAGGCGGATAAAGTTGCAGGACCACTT
CTGCGCTCGGCCCTTCCGGCTGGCTGGTTTATTGCTGATAAATCTGGAGCCGGTGAGCGTGGGTCTCGCG
GTATCATTGCAGCACTGGGGCCAGATGGTAAGCCCTCCCGTATCGTAGTTATCTACACGACGGGGAGTCA
GGCAACTATGGATGAACGAAATAGACAGATCGCTGAGATAGGTGCCTCACTGATTAAGCATTGGTAACTG
TCAGACCAAGTTTACTCATATATACTTTAGATTGATTTAAAACTTCATTTTTAATTTAAAAGGATCTAGG
TGAAGATCCTTTTTGATAATCTCATGACCAAAATCCCTTAACGTGAGTTTTCGTTCCACTGAGCGTCAGA
CCCCGTAGAAAAGATCAAAGGATCTTCTTGAGATCCTTTTTTTCTGCGCGTAATCTGCTGCTTGCAAACA
AAAAAACCACCGCTACCAGCGGTGGTTTGTTTGCCGGATCAAGAGCTACCAACTCTTTTTCCGAAGGTAA
CTGGCTTCAGCAGAGCGCAGATACCAAATACTGTTCTTCTAGTGTAGCCGTAGTTAGGCCACCACTTCAA
GAACTCTGTAGCACCGCCTACATACCTCGCTCTGCTAATCCTGTTACCAGTGGCTGCTGCCAGTGGCGAT
AAGTCGTGTCTTACCGGGTTGGACTCAAGACGATAGTTACCGGATAAGGCGCAGCGGTCGGGCTGAACGG
GGGGTTCGTGCACACAGCCCAGCTTGGAGCGAACGACCTACACCGAACTGAGATACCTACAGCGTGAGCT
ATGAGAAAGCGCCACGCTTCCCGAAGGGAGAAAGGCGGACAGGTATCCGGTAAGCGGCAGGGTCGGAACA
GGAGAGCGCACGAGGGAGCTTCCAGGGGGAAACGCCTGGTATCTTTATAGTCCTGTCGGGTTTCGCCACC
TCTGACTTGAGCGTCGATTTTTGTGATGCTCGTCAGGGGGGCGGAGCCTATGGAAAAACGCCAGCAACGC
GGCCTTTTTACGGTTCCTGGCCTTTTGCTGGCCTTTTGCTCACATGTTCTTTCCTGCGTTATCCCCTGAT
TCTGTGGATAACCGTATTACCGCCTTTGAGTGAGCTGATACCGCTCGCCGCAGCCGAACGACCGAGCGCA
GCGAGTCAGTGAGCGAGGAAGCGGAAGAGCGCCCAATACGCAAACCGCCTCTCCCCGCGCGTTGGCCGAT
TCATTAATGCAGCTGGCACGACAGGTTTCCCGACTGGAAAGCGGGCAGTGAGCGCAACGCAATTAATGTG
AGTTAGCTCACTCATTAGGCACCCCAGGCTTTACACTTTATGCTTCCGGCTCGTATGTTGTGTGGAATTG
TGAGCGGATAACAATTTCACACAGGAAACAGCTATGACCATGATTACGCCAAGCGCGCAATTAACCCTCA
CTAAAGGGAACAAAAGCTGGAGCTGCAAGC
