>Addgene plasmid #143556 | TFORF1927 | depositor partial sequence | sequence record 282798 | Insert
ACCGCCACCATGGCGATGAGAGAGCTGAACGCGGATTCATGCTCAAGCCCCCAGATGGGGGCTATGTGGG
AGACTAGTGGGTCTGTGAAAGAGAACTCCAGTCAGAGTAAGAAATACAGCACAAAAATAGAGAATCTTGG
TCCTGAGAGCGCTTGCAGGCACTTCTGGAGCTTCCGTTATCATGAAGCAACCGGACCGCTTGAGACTATC
AGCCAACTTCAGAAATTGTGCCATCAGTGGCTGAGGCCAGAGATCCACTCAAAAGAGCAGATCTTGGAAA
TGCTGGTGTTAGAGCAGTTCCTGAGCATTCTGCCCAAGGAGACCCAGAACTGGGTGCAGAAGCATCATCC
ACAGAATGTCAAACAGGCTCTGGTCCTGGTGGAATTCTTGCAGAGGGAGCCTGATGGAACAAAGAATGAG
AGTTTGTTGACATTTGAAGATGTGGCTGTGTATTTTTCTGAGGAAGAGTGGCAATTATTGAATCCTCTTG
AGAAGACTCTCTACAATGATGTAATGCAGGATATCTATGAGACTGTCATCTCTCTAGGGTTAAAGCTAAA
AAATGACACTGGAAATGATCATCCTATATCTGTTTCTACATCAGAAATACAAACATCAGGATGCGAAGTA
TCAAAAAAGACCAGAATGAAAATTGCCCAGAAAACAATGGGCAGGGAAAATCCTGGTGATACACACAGTG
TACAGAAATGGCATCGAGCTTTTCCAAGGAAGAAAAGAAAGAAACCTGCAACTTGTAAACAAGAGCTTCC
AAAACTTATGGATCTTCATGGGAAAGGCCCCACAGGGGAGAAACCTTTTAAGTGTCAGGAATGTGGGAAA
AGCTTCAGAGTTAGCTCTGATCTTATTAAACACCACAGAATTCACACTGGAGAGAAACCCTATAAATGTC
AACAATGTGACAGGAGGTTTAGATGGAGTTCAGATCTTAATAAGCACTTCATGACCCATCAAGGAATAAA
ACCATATAGATGCTCATGGTGTGGGAAAAGCTTTAGTCATAACACAAATCTACACACACACCAAAGAATT
CACACAGGAGAGAAGCCCTTTAAATGTGATGAATGTGGAAAAAGATTCATTCAGAACTCCCACCTTATTA
AACACCAGAGAACTCACACAGGTGAGCAGCCTTATACGTGTAGCTTATGCAAGAGAAACTTTAGTAGGCG
ATCGAGCCTTCTTAGACACCAGAAACTCCACAGAAGAAGGGAAGCATGTCTAGTGTCTCCAAACTAGTAA
TGAACTAGTCCGTAACTTGAAAGTATTTCGATTTCTTGGCTTTATATATCTTGTGGAAAGGACGATCACG
ACTCTCGTTTCAGCAGTCC
