>Addgene plasmid #143556 | TFORF1927 | depositor partial sequence | sequence record 282799 | Barcode
TCACGACTCTCGTTTCAGCAGTCC
